>Addgene plasmid #111956 | Hsh155 K818R | addgene full sequence | sequence record 213731 | Addgene NGS Result
GTAAAACGACGGCCAGTGAGCGCGCGTAATACGACTCACTATAGGGCGAATTGGGTACCGGGCCCCCCCC
TCGAGCATGTACTTTCCGCCTAACTACCATCACCTGTCTTTATTTATTCCGCTGACAGATATGCACAACC
AATTATCGTCTCTTGAAAGCTTTTTAGACGTGATTGCTGTTATTTGGCACGTTGTTAGTATTTAAGCTTA
TTCGGGTTTGCATTGATATTTGCCCGAGCAGAAATCTCCTTCTCGATGAGTTAGAACTGAAACATCTCTT
CAATTACTTATACATAATAAACATAGAAAGCCAGGACCTGTCATCATGAGTCATCCGATTCAATTTGTAA
ACGCTAATAATAGCGATAAGAGCCACCAATTAGGCGGTCAATATTCTATTCCTCAGGATTTGAGGGAAAA
CCTGCAGAAAGAAGCTGCACGTATTGGTGAGAACGAAAAAGATGTGCTACAGGAAAAAATGGAAACTAGG
ACAGTGCAAAATCGAGAGGATTCATACCACAAAAGAAGGTTTGATATGAAGTTTGAGCCGGATTCCGATA
CACAAACTGTTACGTCTTCAGAAAATACCCAAGACGCTGTCGTGCCAAGGAAAAGAAAATCTCGTTGGGA
TGTAAAAGGGTACGAGCCACCTGATGAATCTTCAACAGCGGTCAAAGAAAACTCTGATAGTGCTTTGGTT
AATGTAGAAGGAATCCATGATTTGATGTTTTTTAAACCTTCTGACCATAAATATTTCGCCGACGTTATAT
CCAAAAAACCCATAGATGAGTTAAATAAGGATGAAAAGAAAGAAAGAACCCTGTCGATGTTACTTCTGAA
AATAAAAAATGGCAATACAGCGAGTAGGAGGACTTCTATGCGGATTTTAACCGATAAAGCTGTTACATTT
GGTCCAGAAATGATATTTAACCGCTTATTGCCCATATTACTAGACAGAAGTTTGGAAGACCAGGAAAGAC
ATCTAATGATCAAGACCATAGATCGCGTCCTTTACCAGCTAGGAGATTTAACAAAACCTTACGTTCACAA
AATACTTGTAGTAGCTGCCCCATTGCTAATAGATGAAGATCCAATGGTTCGTTCAACAGGCCAGGAGATA
ATCACCAATCTGTCTACAGTCGCTGGCCTAAAAACCATTCTAACAGTAATGAGACCTGATATTGAGAATG
AGGATGAGTATGTTAGAAATGTAACTTCAAGAGCGGCGGCTGTGGTGGCAAAAGCCCTTGGTGTTAATCA
ATTGCTTCCTTTCATCAATGCAGCATGCCACTCACGGAAGTCTTGGAAAGCAAGGCATACTGGCATAAAA
ATTGTGCAGCAAATAGGTATACTTTTGGGAATAGGTGTCTTGAATCATCTTACTGGGCTGATGAGTTGTA
TCAAAGACTGCCTAATGGATGATCACGTTCCGGTGCGAATTGTTACAGCACATACTTTATCAACACTAGC
AGAAAATTCTTATCCATATGGTATCGAAGTTTTCAACGTTGTACTGGAGCCATTATGGAAGGGTATAAGA
AGTCATCGTGGTAAAGTGCTATCTTCTTTTTTAAAAGCTGTTGGATCTATGATCCCATTGATGGACCCAG
AGTATGCCGGTTATTATACCACAGAAGCAATGAGAATAATTAGACGTGAATTCGACTCTCCCGATGATGA
AATGAAAAAGACCATTCTTTTAGTATTACAAAAATGTAGCGCTGTAGAATCCATAACGCCAAAATTTCTG
AGAGAAGAAATCGCGCCAGAATTCTTTCAAAAATTTTGGGTCAGACGAGTGGCATTGGATAGACCATTAA
ACAAAGTTGTTACATATACTACTGTTACATTAGCAAAGAAATTAGGTTGTTCTTATACCATTGATAAATT
ATTAACACCATTGAGAGATGAAGCTGAGCCGTTCAGAACAATGGCTGTCCATGCTGTTACTAGAACAGTA
AACTTATTAGGGACAGCAGATTTAGATGAGAGATTAGAAACGAGGCTTATTGATGCGCTCTTGATAGCAT
TTCAAGAACAAACAAATAGTGATTCTATAATCTTTAAAGGGTTTGGGGCAGTGACGGTGTCACTTGACAT
CCGTATGAAACCGTTTTTAGCACCCATTGTGAGTACGATTTTAAATCATTTAAAGCATAAAACTCCCTTG
GTTCGTCAACATGCAGCAGATCTATGTGCCATACTAATACCAGTCATCAAGAACTGTCACGAATTCGAAA
TGTTGAATAAATTGAACATTATATTGTATGAATCCTTAGGCGAAGTATATCCAGAGGTATTAGGTTCTAT
AATCAACGCTATGTACTGTATTACTAGCGTAATGGATTTGGATAAACTACAACCTCCTATTAATCAAATT
TTACCAACCTTAACTCCAATTTTAAGAAACAAGCATAGAAAAGTCGAAGTAAACACTATCAAATTTGTTG
GACTTATTGGTAAATTAGCACCTACCTATGCACCTCCTAAAGAATGGATGAGAATATGTTTTGAACTATT
AGAACTTTTGAAAAGTACAAATAAAGAAATAAGAAGATCAGCAAATGCCACGTTTGGATTCATTGCTGAA
GCAATTGGACCTCACGATGTTCTTGTTGCGTTATTGAACAATTTAAAGGTTCAAGAACGTCAGTTACGTG
TATGCACGGCTGTTGCTATCGGTATCGTTGCTAAAGTGTGTGGTCCTTACAACGTGCTGCCAGTAATCAT
GAATGAATACACAACACCAGAGACTAATGTTCAAAACGGTGTTCTCAGAGCCATGTCATTCATGTTTGAG
TACATTGGTAACATGTCTAAGGATTACATATACTTCATAACACCATTATTAGAAGATGCACTCACCGATA
GGGATTTAGTTCATCGTCAGACAGCGTCGAACGTAATAACCCACTTAGCTTTAAACTGTTCAGGTACAGG
TCACGAAGATGCCTTCATTCATTTAATGAATCTTCTAATACCCAATATTTTTGAAACTTCACCACATGCT
ATTATGCGTATTTTAGAAGGTTTGGAGGCACTGAGTCAAGCTCTTGGCCCTGGACTATTCATGAACTACA
TATGGGCAGGATTGTTCCATCCAGCGAAGAATGTAAGGAAAGCATTTTGGAGGGTGTATAATAACATGTA
CGTAATGTACCAGGACGCCATGGTACCTTTTTACCCCGTTACACCAGACAACAATGAAGAATATATAGAA
GAACTGGATTTAGTTCTGTGAATATATATAGAGCATATAAATAACCACAACTTGTAAGAATATTTTACTT
GACACACCTATATCATCACGTCACGATGCCTTCATAGATTATGATGAAATATAAACAGAACCTGCTATTG
GAAAAAAAAGGGCAGGAAAAAATTTTGTGAAAGTGAGTAAAAGAAAGATGAAGAGCGAGACATGGATAAT
AAGAAATAGATGTCACTAATGGACAATTGGAAGACTGATATGGAAAGTTACGATGAAGGAGGAGCTCCAG
CTTTTGTTCCCTTTAGTGAGGGTTAATTGCGCGCTTGGCGTAATCATGGTCATAGCTGTTTCCTGTGTGA
AATTGTTATCCGCTCACAATTCCACACAACATACGAGCCGGAAGCATAAAGTGTAAAGCCTGGGGTGCCT
AATGAGTGAGCTAACTCACATTAATTGCGTTGCGCTCACTGCCCGCTTTCCAGTCGGGAAACCTGTCGTG
CCAGCTGCATTAATGAATCGGCCAACGCGCGGGGAGAGGCGGTTTGCGTATTGGGCGCTCTTCCGCTTCC
TCGCTCACTGACTCGCTGCGCTCGGTCGTTCGGCTGCGGCGAGCGGTATCAGCTCACTCAAAGGCGGTAA
TACGGTTATCCACAGAATCAGGGGATAACGCAGGAAAGAACATGTGAGCAAAAGGCCAGCAAAAGGCCAG
GAACCGTAAAAAGGCCGCGTTGCTGGCGTTTTTCCATAGGCTCCGCCCCCCTGACGAGCATCACAAAAAT
CGACGCTCAAGTCAGAGGTGGCGAAACCCGACAGGACTATAAAGATACCAGGCGTTTCCCCCTGGAAGCT
CCCTCGTGCGCTCTCCTGTTCCGACCCTGCCGCTTACCGGATACCTGTCCGCCTTTCTCCCTTCGGGAAG
CGTGGCGCTTTCTCATAGCTCACGCTGTAGGTATCTCAGTTCGGTGTAGGTCGTTCGCTCCAAGCTGGGC
TGTGTGCACGAACCCCCCGTTCAGCCCGACCGCTGCGCCTTATCCGGTAACTATCGTCTTGAGTCCAACC
CGGTAAGACACGACTTATCGCCACTGGCAGCAGCCACTGGTAACAGGATTAGCAGAGCGAGGTATGTAGG
CGGTGCTACAGAGTTCTTGAAGTGGTGGCCTAACTACGGCTACACTAGAAGAACAGTATTTGGTATCTGC
GCTCTGCTGAAGCCAGTTACCTTCGGAAAAAGAGTTGGTAGCTCTTGATCCGGCAAACAAACCACCGCTG
GTAGCGGTGGTTTTTTTGTTTGCAAGCAGCAGATTACGCGCAGAAAAAAAGGATCTCAAGAAGATCCTTT
GATCTTTTCTACGGGGTCTGACGCTCAGTGGAACGAAAACTCACGTTAAGGGATTTTGGTCATGAGATTA
TCAAAAAGGATCTTCACCTAGATCCTTTTAAATTAAAAATGAAGTTTTAAATCAATCTAAAGTATATATG
AGTAAACTTGGTCTGACAGTTACCAATGCTTAATCAGTGAGGCACCTATCTCAGCGATCTGTCTATTTCG
TTCATCCATAGTTGCCTGACTCCCCGTCGTGTAGATAACTACGATACGGGAGGGCTTACCATCTGGCCCC
AGTGCTGCAATGATACCGCGAGACCCACGCTCACCGGCTCCAGATTTATCAGCAATAAACCAGCCAGCCG
GAAGGGCCGAGCGCAGAAGTGGTCCTGCAACTTTATCCGCCTCCATCCAGTCTATTAATTGTTGCCGGGA
AGCTAGAGTAAGTAGTTCGCCAGTTAATAGTTTGCGCAACGTTGTTGCCATTGCTACAGGCATCGTGGTG
TCACGCTCGTCGTTTGGTATGGCTTCATTCAGCTCCGGTTCCCAACGATCAAGGCGAGTTACATGATCCC
CCATGTTGTGCAAAAAAGCGGTTAGCTCCTTCGGTCCTCCGATCGTTGTCAGAAGTAAGTTGGCCGCAGT
GTTATCACTCATGGTTATGGCAGCACTGCATAATTCTCTTACTGTCATGCCATCCGTAAGATGCTTTTCT
GTGACTGGTGAGTACTCAACCAAGTCATTCTGAGAATAGTGTATGCGGCGACCGAGTTGCTCTTGCCCGG
CGTCAATACGGGATAATACCGCGCCACATAGCAGAACTTTAAAAGTGCTCATCATTGGAAAACGTTCTTC
GGGGCGAAAACTCTCAAGGATCTTACCGCTGTTGAGATCCAGTTCGATGTAACCCACTCGTGCACCCAAC
TGATCTTCAGCATCTTTTACTTTCACCAGCGTTTCTGGGTGAGCAAAAACAGGAAGGCAAAATGCCGCAA
AAAAGGGAATAAGGGCGACACGGAAATGTTGAATACTCATACTCTTCCTTTTTCAATATTATTGAAGCAT
TTATCAGGGTTATTGTCTCATGAGCGGATACATATTTGAATGTATTTAGAAAAATAAACAAATAGGGGTT
CCGCGCACATTTCCCCGAAAAGTGCCACCTGGGTCCTTTTCATCACGTGCTATAAAAATAATTATAATTT
AAATTTTTTAATATAAATATATAAATTAAAAATAGAAAGTAAAAAAAGAAATTAAAGAAAAAATAGTTTT
TGTTTTCCGAAGATGTAAAAGACTCTAGGGGGATCGCCAACAAATACTACCTTTTATCTTGCTCTTCCTG
CTCTCAGGTATTAATGCCGAATTGTTTCATCTTGTCTGTGTAGAAGACCACACACGAAAATCCTGTGATT
TTACATTTTACTTATCGTTAATCGAATGTATATCTATTTAATCTGCTTTTCTTGTCTAATAAATATATAT
GTAAAGTACGCTTTTTGTTGAAATTTTTTAAACCTTTGTTTATTTTTTTTTCTTCATTCCGTAACTCTTC
TACCTTCTTTATTTACTTTCTAAAATCCAAATACAAAACATAAAAATAAATAAACACAGAGTAAATTCCC
AAATTATTCCATCATTAAAAGATACGAGGCGCGTGTAAGTTACAGGCAAGCGATCCGTCTAAGAAACCAT
TATTATCATGACATTAACCTATAAAAATAGGCGTATCACGAGGCCCTTTCGTCTCGCGCGTTTCGGTGAT
GACGGTGAAAACCTCTGACACATGCAGCTCCCGGAGACGGTCACAGCTTGTCTGTAAGCGGATGCCGGGA
GCAGACAAGCCCGTCAGGGCGCGTCAGCGGGTGTTGGCGGGTGTCGGGGCTGGCTTAACTATGCGGCATC
AGAGCAGATTGTACTGAGAGTGCACCATAGATCACGACATTACTATATATATAATATAGGAAGCATTTAA
TAGAACAGCATCGTAATATATGTGTACTTTGCAGTTATGACGCCAGATGGCAGTAGTGGAAGATATTCTT
TATTGAAAAATAGCTTGTCACCTTACGTACAATCTTGATCCGGAGCTTTTCTTTTTTTGCCGATTAAGAA
TTAATTCGGTCGAAAAAAGAAAAGGAGAGGGCCAAGAGGGAGGGCATTGGTGACTATTGAGCACGTGAGT
ATACGTGATTAAGCACACAAAGGCAGCTTGGAGTATGTCTGTTATTAATTTCACAGGTAGTTCTGGTCCA
TTGGTGAAAGTTTGCGGCTTGCAGAGCACAGAGGCCGCAGAATGTGCTCTAGATTCCGATGCTGACTTGC
TGGGTATTATATGTGTGCCCAATAGAAAGAGAACAATTGACCCGGTTATTGCAAGGAAAATTTCAAGTCT
TGTAAAAGCATATAAAAATAGTTCAGGCACTCCGAAATACTTGGTTGGCGTGTTTCGTAATCAACCTAAG
GAGGATGTTTTGGCTCTGGTCAATGATTACGGCATTGATATCGTCCAACTGCATGGAGATGAGTCGTGGC
AAGAATACCAAGAGTTCCTCGGTTTGCCAGTTATTAAAAGACTCGTATTTCCAAAAGACTGCAACATACT
ACTCAGTGCAGCTTCACAGAAACCTCATTCGTTTATTCCCTTGTTTGATTCAGAAGCAGGTGGGACAGGT
GAACTTTTGGATTGGAACTCGATTTCTGACTGGGTTGGAAGGCAAGAGAGCCCCGAAAGCTTACATTTTA
TGTTAGCTGGTGGACTGACGCCAGAAAATGTTGGTGATGCGCTTAGATTAAATGGCGTTATTGGTGTTGA
TGTAAGCGGAGGTGTGGAGACAAATGGTGTAAAAGACTCTAACAAAATAGCAAATTTCGTCAAAAATGCT
AAGAAATAGGTTATTACTGAGTAGTATTTATTTAAGTATTGTTTGTGCACTTGCCGATCTATGCGGTGTG
AAATACCGCACAGATGCGTAAGGAGAAAATACCGCATCAGGAAATTGTAAGCGTTAATATTTTGTTAAAA
TTCGCGTTAAATTTTTGTTAAATCAGCTCATTTTTTAACCAATAGGCCGAAATCGGCAAAATCCCTTATA
AATCAAAAGAATAGACCGAGATAGGGT
[37 nt withheld, positions 7658-7694]
AAAGAACGTGGACTCCAACGTCAAAGG
[49 nt withheld, positions 7722-7770]
T
[91 nt withheld, positions 7772-7862]
G
[124 nt withheld, positions 7864-7987]
CCATTCGCCATTCAGGCTGCGCAACTGTTGGGAAGGGCGATCGGTGCGGGCCTCTTCGCTATTACGCCAG
CTGGCGAAAGGGGGATGTGCTGCAAGGCGATTAAGTTGGGTAACGCCAGGGTTTTCCCAGTCACGACGTT
Features (pLannotate 1.2.2; 19 found; start..end, strand, type, name):
     27..45      +  promoter       T7 promoter: promoter for bacteriophage T7 RNA polymerase
    326..3238    +  CDS            HSH155: SF3B1_YEAST - Experimental evidence at protein level: Swiss-Prot protein existence level 1. Contacts pre-mRNA on both sides of the branch site early in spliceosome assembly. From Saccharomyces cerevisiae (strain ATCC 204508 / S288c) (Baker's yeast).
   3440..3493    +  CDS            ABZ2 (fragment): PABC_YEAST - Experimental evidence at protein level: Swiss-Prot protein existence level 1. Converts 4-amino-4-deoxychorismate into 4-aminobenzoate (PABA) and pyruvate. From Saccharomyces cerevisiae (strain ATCC 204508 / S288c) (Baker's yeast).
   3510..3528    -  promoter       T3 promoter: promoter for bacteriophage T3 RNA polymerase
   3573..3589    -  protein_bind   lac operator: The lac repressor binds to the lac operator to inhibit transcription in E. coli. This inhibition can be relieved by adding lactose or isopropyl-β-D-thiogalactopyranoside (IPTG). lac repressor encoded by lacI
   3597..3627    -  promoter       lac promoter: promoter for the E. coli lac operon
   3642..3663    -  protein_bind   CAP binding site: CAP binding activates transcription in the presence of cAMP. E. coli catabolite activator protein
   3676..3768    -  CDS            lacI (fragment): lac repressor; lacI; The lac repressor binds to the lac operator to inhibit transcription in E. coli. This inhibition can be relieved by adding lactose or isopropyl-β-D-thiogalactopyranoside (IPTG).
   3951..4539    -  rep_origin     ori: high-copy-number ColE1/pMB1/pBR322/pUC origin of replication
   4710..5570    -  CDS            AmpR: β-lactamase; bla; confers resistance to ampicillin, carbenicillin, and related antibiotics
   5571..5675    -  promoter       AmpR promoter: bla
   5712..6215    +  misc_feature   CEN/ARS: S. cerevisiae CEN6 centromere fused to an autonomously replicating sequence
   6283..6318    +  CDS            rop (fragment): Rop protein, which maintains plasmids at low copy number; rop
   6420..6469    +  misc_feature   bom (fragment): basis of mobility region from pBR322
   6607..6754    +  promoter       TRP1 promoter: S. cerevisiae TRP1
   6755..7429    +  CDS            TRP1: phosphoribosylanthranilate isomerase, required for tryptophan biosynthesis; S. cerevisiae TRP1; yeast auxotrophic marker
   7480..7531    +  misc_feature   bom (fragment): basis of mobility region from pBR322
   7559..7987    -  rep_origin     f1 ori (sequence partly withheld): f1 bacteriophage origin of replication; arrow indicates direction of (+) strand synthesis
   7991..19      -  CDS            lacZα (fragment) (across the origin): LacZα fragment of β-galactosidase; lacZ fragment
