[The description below was written by a language model from this plasmid's Addgene catalogue record and pLannotate feature annotations shown in this document.]
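Description:
Hsh155 K818R is a yeast–E. coli shuttle plasmid built on the pRS414 backbone, a low-copy centromeric vector of about 8.1 kb in total. In bacteria it replicates from a high-copy ColE1/pUC-type origin and is selected through the β-lactamase (AmpR) gene. In Saccharomyces cerevisiae it is maintained by a CEN6/ARS element, which gives stable segregation at roughly one copy per cell, and is selected by the TRP1 auxotrophic marker driven by its own promoter. The backbone also retains an f1 phage origin, along with remnants of the lacZα cloning region (lac promoter, operator and CAP site). T7 and T3 phage promoters flank the insert.

The roughly 3.3 kb insert is a genomic fragment from S. cerevisiae carrying the HSH155 coding sequence together with its surrounding chromosomal regions. The annotation shows about 280 bp between the T7 promoter and the start of the open reading frame, and a short fragment of the neighbouring ABZ2 gene downstream. No heterologous yeast promoter is annotated, so expression presumably depends on the native flanking sequences. HSH155 encodes the yeast orthologue of SF3b1, a spliceosomal protein that contacts the pre-mRNA on both sides of the branch site early in spliceosome assembly. This allele carries the K818R substitution.

The plasmid is intended for plasmid shuffling. It is introduced into an HSH155 deletion strain so that, after shuffling, the K818R variant becomes the sole source of the protein. This allows the effect of the mutation on viability and splicing to be assessed, in the context of studying Hsh155/SF3b1 interactions with the U2 snRNA/branch site duplex.
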