Addgene plasmid #111956: Hsh155 K818R
Purpose: This is a shuffle plasmid containing the HSH155 gene and the surrounding genomic regions. It bears a TRP marker for shuffle into a HSH155 deletion strain. It has the K818R mutation
Depositing lab: Aaron Hoskins. Depositing organization: University of Wisconsin, Madison. Publication: Functional Analysis of Hsh155/SF3b1 Interactions with the U2 snRNA/Branch Site Duplex. Carrocci TJ, Paulson JC, Hoskins AA. RNA. 2018 May 11. pii: rna.065664.118. doi: 10.1261/rna.065664.118. PubMed 29752352.
Backbone
  Vector backbone: pRS414
  Backbone manufacturer: ATCC
  Backbone size w/o insert (bp): 4788
  Total vector size (bp): 8124
  Vector type: Bacterial Expression, Yeast Expression
  Selectable markers: TRP1
Growth in bacteria
  Bacterial resistance: Ampicillin, 100 μg/mL
  Growth temperature: 37°C
  Growth strain: DH5alpha
  Copy number: Unknown
Gene/Insert
  Gene/Insert name: Hsh155 K818R
  Species: S. cerevisiae (budding yeast)
  Insert size (bp): 3339
  Mutation: K818R
Terms and licenses: Academic/Nonprofit Terms; Industry Terms: Not Available to Industry
How to cite: Hsh155 K818R was a gift from Aaron Hoskins (Addgene plasmid # 111956 ; http://n2t.net/addgene:111956 ; RRID:Addgene_111956)
